>Addgene plasmid #143164 | TFORF1877 | addgene full sequence | sequence record 462931 | Addgene NGS Result
TTAATGTAGTCTTATGCAATACTCTTGTAGTCTTGCAACATGGTAACGATGAGTTAGCAACATGCCTTAC
AAGGAGAGAAAAAGCACCGTGCATGCCGATTGGTGGAAGTAAGGTGGTACGATCGTGCCTTATTAGGAAG
GCAACAGACGGGTCTGACATGGATTGGACGAACCACTGAATTGCCGCATTGCAGAGATATTGTATTTAAG
TGCCTAGCTCGATACATAAACGGGTCTCTCTGGTTAGACCAGATCTGAGCCTGGGAGCTCTCTGGCTAAC
TAGGGAACCCACTGCTTAAGCCTCAATAAAGCTTGCCTTGAGTGCTTCAAGTAGTGTGTGCCCGTCTGTT
GTGTGACTCTGGTAACTAGAGATCCCTCAGACCCTTTTAGTCAGTGTGGAAAATCTCTAGCAGTGGCGCC
CGAACAGGGACTTGAAAGCGAAAGGGAAACCAGAGGAGCTCTCTCGACGCAGGACTCGGCTTGCTGAAGC
GCGCACGGCAAGAGGCGAGGGGCGGCGACTGGTGAGTACGCCAAAAATTTTGACTAGCGGAGGCTAGAAG
GAGAGAGATGGGTGCGAGAGCGTCAGTATTAAGCGGGGGAGAATTAGATCGCGATGGGAAAAAATTCGGT
TAAGGCCAGGGGGAAAGAAAAAATATAAATTAAAACATATAGTATGGGCAAGCAGGGAGCTAGAACGATT
CGCAGTTAATCCTGGCCTGTTAGAAACATCAGAAGGCTGTAGACAAATACTGGGACAGCTACAACCATCC
CTTCAGACAGGATCAGAAGAACTTAGATCATTATATAATACAGTAGCAACCCTCTATTGTGTGCATCAAA
GGATAGAGATAAAAGACACCAAGGAAGCTTTAGACAAGATAGAGGAAGAGCAAAACAAAAGTAAGACCAC
CGCACAGCAAGCGGCCGCTGATCTTCAGACCTGGAGGAGGAGATATGAGGGACAATTGGAGAAGTGAATT
ATATAAATATAAAGTAGTAAAAATTGAACCATTAGGAGTAGCACCCACCAAGGCAAAGAGAAGAGTGGTG
CAGAGAGAAAAAAGAGCAGTGGGAATAGGAGCTTTGTTCCTTGGGTTCTTGGGAGCAGCAGGAAGCACTA
TGGGCGCAGCGTCAATGACGCTGACGGTACAGGCCAGACAATTATTGTCTGGTATAGTGCAGCAGCAGAA
CAATTTGCTGAGGGCTATTGAGGCGCAACAGCATCTGTTGCAACTCACAGTCTGGGGCATCAAGCAGCTC
CAGGCAAGAATCCTGGCTGTGGAAAGATACCTAAAGGATCAACAGCTCCTGGGGATTTGGGGTTGCTCTG
GAAAACTCATTTGCACCACTGCTGTGCCTTGGAATGCTAGTTGGAGTAATAAATCTCTGGAACAGATTTG
GAATCACACGACCTGGATGGAGTGGGACAGAGAAATTAACAATTACACAAGCTTAATACACTCCTTAATT
GAAGAATCGCAAAACCAGCAAGAAAAGAATGAACAAGAATTATTGGAATTAGATAAATGGGCAAGTTTGT
GGAATTGGTTTAACATAACAAATTGGCTGTGGTATATAAAATTATTCATAATGATAGTAGGAGGCTTGGT
AGGTTTAAGAATAGTTTTTGCTGTACTTTCTATAGTGAATAGAGTTAGGCAGGGATATTCACCATTATCG
TTTCAGACCCACCTCCCAACCCCGAGGGGACCCATGCATTGCATCTCAATTAGTCAGCAACCAGGTGTGG
AAAGTCCCCAGGCTCCCCAGCAGGCAGAAGTATGCAAAGCATGCGTCTCAATTAGTCAGCAACCATAGTC
CCGCCCCTAACTCCGCCCATCCCGCCCCTAACTCCGCCCAGTTCCGCCCATTCTCCGCCCCATGGCTGAC
TAATTTTTTTTATTTATGCAGAGGCCGAGGCCGCCTCGGCCTCTGAGCTATTCCAGAAGTAGTGAGGAGG
CTTTTTTGGAGGCCTAGGCTTTTGCAAAAAGCTTTCTAGAGGTACCACCGGAGCTTACCATGACCGAGTA
CAAGCCCACGGTGCGCCTCGCCACCCGCGACGACGTCCCCAGGGCCGTACGCACCCTCGCCGCCGCGTTC
GCCGACTACCCCGCCACGCGCCACACCGTCGATCCGGACCGCCACATCGAGCGGGTCACCGAGCTGCAAG
AACTCTTCCTCACGCGCGTCGGGCTCGACATCGGCAAGGTGTGGGTCGCGGACGACGGCGCCGCCGTGGC
GGTCTGGACCACGCCGGAGAGCGTCGAAGCGGGGGCGGTGTTCGCCGAGATCGGCCCGCGCATGGCCGAG
TTGAGCGGTTCCCGGCTGGCCGCGCAGCAACAGATGGAAGGCCTCCTGGCGCCGCACCGGCCCAAGGAGC
CCGCGTGGTTCCTGGCCACCGTCGGCGTCTCGCCCGACCACCAGGGCAAGGGTCTGGGCAGCGCCGTCGT
GCTCCCCGGAGTGGAGGCGGCCGAGCGCGCCGGGGTGCCCGCCTTCCTGGAGACCTCCGCGCCCCGCAAC
CTCCCCTTCTACGAGCGGCTCGGCTTCACCGTCACCGCCGACGTCGAGGTGCCCGAAGGACCGCGCACCT
GGTGCATGACCCGCAAGCCCGGTGCCAGTTAACGAATTCTAGATCTTGAGACAAATGGCAGTATTCATCC
ACAATTTTAAAAGAAAAGGGGGGATTGGGGGGTACAGTGCAGGGGAAAGAATAGTAGACATAATAGCAAC
AGACATACAAACTAAAGAATTACAAAAACAAATTACAAAAATTCAAAATTTTCGGGTTTATTACAGGGAC
AGCAGAGATCCACTTTGGCGCCGGCTCGAGGCCTGCAGGTGCAAAGATGGATAAAGTTTTAAACAGAGAG
GAATCTTTGCAGCTAATGGACCTTCTAGGTCTTGAAAGGAGTGGGAATTGGCTCCGGTGCCCGTCAGTGG
GCAGAGCGCACATCGCCCACAGTCCCCGAGAAGTTGGGGGGAGGGGTCGGCAATTGAACCGGTGCCTAGA
GAAGGTGGCGCGGGGTAAACTGGGAAAGTGATGTCGTGTACTGGCTCCGCCTTTTTCCCGAGGGTGGGGG
AGAACCGTATATAAGTGCAGTAGTCGCCGTGAACGTTCTTTTTCGCAACGGGTTTGCCGCCAGAACACAG
GTAAGTGCCGTGTGTGGTTCCCGCGGGCCTGGCCTCTTTACGGGTTATGGCCCTTGCGTGCCTTGAATTA
CTTCCACCTGGCTGCAGTACGTGATTCTTGATCCCGAGCTTCGGGTTGGAAGTGGGTGGGAGAGTTCGAG
GCCTTGCGCTTAAGGAGCCCCTTCGCCTCGTGCTTGAGTTGAGGCCTGGCCTGGGCGCTGGGGCCGCCGC
GTGCGAATCTGGTGGCACCTTCGCGCCTGTCTCGCTGCTTTCGATAAGTCTCTAGCCATTTAAAATTTTT
GATGACCTGCTGCGACGCTTTTTTTCTGGCAAGATAGTCTTGTAAATGCGGGCCAAGATCTGCACACTGG
TATTTCGGTTTTTGGGGCCGCGGGCGGCGACGGGGCCCGTGCGTCCCAGCGCACATGTTCGGCGAGGCGG
GGCCTGCGAGCGCGGCCACCGAGAATCGGACGGGGGTAGTCTCAAGCTGGCCGGCCTGCTCTGGTGCCTG
GCCTCGCGCCGCCGTGTATCGCCCCGCCCTGGGCGGCAAGGCTGGCCCGGTCGGCACCAGTTGCGTGAGC
GGAAAGATGGCCGCTTCCCGGCCCTGCTGCAGGGAGCTCAAAATGGAGGACGCGGCGCTCGGGAGAGCGG
GCGGGTGAGTCACCCACACAAAGGAAAAGGGCCTTTCCGTCCTCAGCCGTCGCTTCATGTGACTCCACGG
AGTACCGGGCGCCGTCCAGGCACCTCGATTAGTTCTCGAGCTTTTGGAGTACGTCGTCTTTAGGTTGGGG
GGAGGGGTTTTATGCGATGGAGTTTCCCCACACTGAGTGGGTGGAGACTGAAGTTAGGCCAGCTTGGCAC
TTGATGTAATTCTCCTTGGAATTTGCCCTTTTTGAGTTTGGATCTTGGTTCATTCTCAAGCCTCAGACAG
TGGTTCAAAGTTTTTTTCTTCCATTTCAGGTGTCGTGAGGCTAGCACCGCCACCATGGCGTCGGGCCGTG
GAGCTTCTTCTCGCTGGTTCTTTACTCGGGAACAGCTGGAGAACACGCCGAGCCGCCGCTGCGGAGTGGA
GGCGGATAAAGAGCTCTCGTGCCGCCAGCAGGCGGCCAACCTCATCCAGGAGATGGGACAGCGTCTCAAT
GTCTCTCAGCTTACAATAAACACTGCGATTGTTTATATGCACAGGTTTTATATGCACCATTCTTTCACCA
AATTCAACAAAAATATAATATCGTCTACTGCATTATTTTTGGCTGCAAAAGTGGAAGAACAGGCTCGAAA
ACTTGAACATGTTATCAAAGTAGCACATGCTTGTCTTCATCCTCTAGAGCCACTGCTGGATACTAAATGT
GATGCTTACCTTCAACAGACTCAAGAACTGGTTATACTTGAAACCATAATGCTACAAACTCTAGGTTTTG
AGATCACCATTGAACACCCACACACAGATGTGGTGAAATGTACCCAGTTAGTAAGAGCAAGCAAGGATTT
GGCACAGACATCCTATTTCATGGCTACCAACAGTCTGCATCTTACAACCTTCTGTCTTCAGTACAAACCA
ACAGTGATAGCATGTGTATGCATTCATTTGGCTTGCAAATGGTCCAATTGGGAGATCCCTGTATCAACTG
ATGGAAAGCATTGGTGGGAATATGTGGATCCTACAGTTACTCTAGAATTATTAGATGAGCTAACACATGA
GTTTCTACAAATATTGGAGAAAACGCCTAATAGGTTGAAGAAGATTCGAAACTGGAGGGCTAATCAGGCA
GCTAGGAAACCAAAAGTAGATGGACAGGTATCAGAGACACCACTTCTTGGTTCATCTTTGGTCCAGAATT
CCATTTTAGTAGATAGTGTCACTGGTGTGCCTACAAACCCAAGTTTTCAGAAACCATCTACATCAGCATT
CCCTGCGCCAGTACCTCTAAATTCAGGAAATATTTCTGTTCAAGACAGCCATACATCTGATAATTTGTCA
ATGCTAGCAACAGGAATGCCAAGTACTTCATACGGTTTATCATCACACCAGGAATGGCCTCAACATCAAG
ACTCAGCAAGGACAGAACAGCTATATTCACAGAAACAGGAGACATCTTTGTCTGGTAGCCAGTACAACAT
CAACTTCCAGCAGGGACCTTCTATATCACTGCATTCAGGATTACATCACAGACCTGACAAAATTTCAGAT
CATTCTTCTGTTAAGCAAGAATATACTCATAAAGCAGGGAGCAGTAAACACCATGGGCCAATTTCCACTA
CTCCAGGAATAATTCCTCAGAAAATGTCTTTAGATAAATATAGAGAAAAGCGTAAACTAGAAACTCTTGA
TCTCGATGTAAGGGATCATTATATAGCTGCCCAGGTAGAACAGCAGCACAAACAAGGGCAGTCACAGGCA
GCCAGCAGCAGTTCTGTTACTTCTCCCATTAAAATGAAAATACCTATCGCAAATACTGAAAAATACATGG
CAGACAAAAAGGAAAAGAGTGGGTCACTGAAATTACGGATTCCAATACCACCCACTGATAAAAGCGCCAG
TAAAGAAGAACTGAAAATGAAAATAAAAGTTTCTTCTTCAGAAAGACACAGCTCTTCTGATGAAGGCAGT
GGGAAGAGCAAACATTCAAGCCCACATATTAGCAGAGACCATAAGGAGAAGCACAAGGAGCATCCTTCAA
GCCGCCACCACACCAGCAGCCACAAGCATTCCCACTCGCATAGTGGCAGCAGCAGCGGTGGCAGTAAACA
CAGTGCCGACGGAATACCACCCACTGTTCTGAGGAGTCCTGTTGGCCTGAGCAGTGATGGCATTTCCTCT
AGCTCCAGCTCTTCAAGGAAGAGGCTGCATGTCAATGATGCATCTCACAACCACCACTCCAAAATGAGCA
AAAGTTCCAAAAGTTCAGGTGGGCTACGGACATCTCAGCACCCTCGTGAAACTGGACAAGAAGCCAGTGG
AGACCAACGGTCCTAGTAATGAACTAGTCCGTAACTTGAAAGTATTTCGATTTCTTGGCTTTATATATCT
TGTGGAAAGGACGATCTGTAATTACCCTGCTAAGTAGCACGCGTTAAGTCGACAATCAACCTCTGGATTA
CAAAATTTGTGAAAGATTGACTGGTATTCTTAACTATGTTGCTCCTTTTACGCTATGTGGATACGCTGCT
TTAATGCCTTTGTATCATGCTATTGCTTCCCGTATGGCTTTCATTTTCTCCTCCTTGTATAAATCCTGGT
TGCTGTCTCTTTATGAGGAGTTGTGGCCCGTTGTCAGGCAACGTGGCGTGGTGTGCACTGTGTTTGCTGA
CGCAACCCCCACTGGTTGGGGCATTGCCACCACCTGTCAGCTCCTTTCCGGGACTTTCGCTTTCCCCCTC
CCTATTGCCACGGCGGAACTCATCGCCGCCTGCCTTGCCCGCTGCTGGACAGGGGCTCGGCTGTTGGGCA
CTGACAATTCCGTGGTGTTGTCGGGGAAATCATCGTCCTTTCCTTGGCTGCTCGCCTGTGTTGCCACCTG
GATTCTGCGCGGGACGTCCTTCTGCTACGTCCCTTCGGCCCTCAATCCAGCGGACCTTCCTTCCCGCGGC
CTGCTGCCGGCTCTGCGGCCTCTTCCGCGTCTTCGCCTTCGCCCTCAGACGAGTCGGATCTCCCTTTGGG
CCGCCTCCCCGCGTCGACTTTAAGACCAATGACTTACAAGGCAGCTGTAGATCTTAGCCACTTTTTAAAA
GAAAAGGGGGGACTGGAAGGGCTAATTCACTCCCAACGAAGACAAGATCTGCTTTTTGCTTGTACTGGGT
CTCTCTGGTTAGACCAGATCTGAGCCTGGGAGCTCTCTGGCTAACTAGGGAACCCACTGCTTAAGCCTCA
ATAAAGCTTGCCTTGAGTGCTTCAAGTAGTGTGTGCCCGTCTGTTGTGTGACTCTGGTAACTAGAGATCC
CTCAGACCCTTTTAGTCAGTGTGGAAAATCTCTAGCAGTACGTATAGTAGTTCATGTCATCTTATTATTC
AGTATTTATAACTTGCAAAGAAATGAATATCAGAGAGTGAGAGGAACTTGTTTATTGCAGCTTATAATGG
TTACAAATAAAGCAATAGCATCACAAATTTCACAAATAAAGCATTTTTTTCACTGCATTCTAGTTGTGGT
TTGTCCAAACTCATCAATGTATCTTATCATGTCTGGCTCTAGCTATCCCGCCCCTAACTCCGCCCATCCC
GCCCCTAACTCCGCCCAGTTCCGCCCATTCTCCGCCCCATGGCTGACTAATTTTTTTTATTTATGCAGAG
GCCGAGGCCGCCTCGGCCTCTGAGCTATTCCAGAAGTAGTGAGGAGGCTTTTTTGGAGGCCTAGGGACGT
ACCCAATTCGCCCTATAGTGAGTCGTATTACGCGCGCTCACTGGCCGTCGTTTTACAACGTCGTGACTGG
GAAAACCCTGGCGTTACCCAACTTAATCGCCTTGCAGCACATCCCCCTTTCGCCAGCTGGCGTAATAGCG
AAGAGGCCCGCACCGATCGCCCTTCCCAACAGTTGCGCAGCCTGAATGGCGAATGGG
[124 nt withheld, positions 7688-7811]
C
[91 nt withheld, positions 7813-7903]
A
[49 nt withheld, positions 7905-7953]
CCTTTGACGTTGGAGTCCACGTTCTTT
[37 nt withheld, positions 7981-8017]
ACCCTATCTCGGTCTATTCTTTTGATTTATAAGGGATTTTGCCGATTTCGGCCTATTGGTTAAAAAATGA
GCTGATTTAACAAAAATTTAACGCGAATTTTAACAAAATATTAACGCTTACAATTTAGGTGGCACTTTTC
GGGGAAATGTGCGCGGAACCCCTATTTGTTTATTTTTCTAAATACATTCAAATATGTATCCGCTCATGAG
ACAATAACCCTGATAAATGCTTCAATAATATTGAAAAAGGAAGAGTATGAGTATTCAACATTTCCGTGTC
GCCCTTATTCCCTTTTTTGCGGCATTTTGCCTTCCTGTTTTTGCTCACCCAGAAACGCTGGTGAAAGTAA
AAGATGCTGAAGATCAGTTGGGTGCACGAGTGGGTTACATCGAACTGGATCTCAACAGCGGTAAGATCCT
TGAGAGTTTTCGCCCCGAAGAACGTTTTCCAATGATGAGCACTTTTAAAGTTCTGCTATGTGGCGCGGTA
TTATCCCGTATTGACGCCGGGCAAGAGCAACTCGGTCGCCGCATACACTATTCTCAGAATGACTTGGTTG
AGTACTCACCAGTCACAGAAAAGCATCTTACGGATGGCATGACAGTAAGAGAATTATGCAGTGCTGCCAT
AACCATGAGTGATAACACTGCGGCCAACTTACTTCTGACAACGATCGGAGGACCGAAGGAGCTAACCGCT
TTTTTGCACAACATGGGGGATCATGTAACTCGCCTTGATCGTTGGGAACCGGAGCTGAATGAAGCCATAC
CAAACGACGAGCGTGACACCACGATGCCTGTAGCAATGGCAACAACGTTGCGCAAACTATTAACTGGCGA
ACTACTTACTCTAGCTTCCCGGCAACAATTAATAGACTGGATGGAGGCGGATAAAGTTGCAGGACCACTT
CTGCGCTCGGCCCTTCCGGCTGGCTGGTTTATTGCTGATAAATCTGGAGCCGGTGAGCGTGGGTCTCGCG
GTATCATTGCAGCACTGGGGCCAGATGGTAAGCCCTCCCGTATCGTAGTTATCTACACGACGGGGAGTCA
GGCAACTATGGATGAACGAAATAGACAGATCGCTGAGATAGGTGCCTCACTGATTAAGCATTGGTAACTG
TCAGACCAAGTTTACTCATATATACTTTAGATTGATTTAAAACTTCATTTTTAATTTAAAAGGATCTAGG
TGAAGATCCTTTTTGATAATCTCATGACCAAAATCCCTTAACGTGAGTTTTCGTTCCACTGAGCGTCAGA
CCCCGTAGAAAAGATCAAAGGATCTTCTTGAGATCCTTTTTTTCTGCGCGTAATCTGCTGCTTGCAAACA
AAAAAACCACCGCTACCAGCGGTGGTTTGTTTGCCGGATCAAGAGCTACCAACTCTTTTTCCGAAGGTAA
CTGGCTTCAGCAGAGCGCAGATACCAAATACTGTTCTTCTAGTGTAGCCGTAGTTAGGCCACCACTTCAA
GAACTCTGTAGCACCGCCTACATACCTCGCTCTGCTAATCCTGTTACCAGTGGCTGCTGCCAGTGGCGAT
AAGTCGTGTCTTACCGGGTTGGACTCAAGACGATAGTTACCGGATAAGGCGCAGCGGTCGGGCTGAACGG
GGGGTTCGTGCACACAGCCCAGCTTGGAGCGAACGACCTACACCGAACTGAGATACCTACAGCGTGAGCT
ATGAGAAAGCGCCACGCTTCCCGAAGGGAGAAAGGCGGACAGGTATCCGGTAAGCGGCAGGGTCGGAACA
GGAGAGCGCACGAGGGAGCTTCCAGGGGGAAACGCCTGGTATCTTTATAGTCCTGTCGGGTTTCGCCACC
TCTGACTTGAGCGTCGATTTTTGTGATGCTCGTCAGGGGGGCGGAGCCTATGGAAAAACGCCAGCAACGC
GGCCTTTTTACGGTTCCTGGCCTTTTGCTGGCCTTTTGCTCACATGTTCTTTCCTGCGTTATCCCCTGAT
TCTGTGGATAACCGTATTACCGCCTTTGAGTGAGCTGATACCGCTCGCCGCAGCCGAACGACCGAGCGCA
GCGAGTCAGTGAGCGAGGAAGCGGAAGAGCGCCCAATACGCAAACCGCCTCTCCCCGCGCGTTGGCCGAT
TCATTAATGCAGCTGGCACGACAGGTTTCCCGACTGGAAAGCGGGCAGTGAGCGCAACGCAATTAATGTG
AGTTAGCTCACTCATTAGGCACCCCAGGCTTTACACTTTATGCTTCCGGCTCGTATGTTGTGTGGAATTG
TGAGCGGATAACAATTTCACACAGGAAACAGCTATGACCATGATTACGCCAAGCGCGCAATTAACCCTCA
CTAAAGGGAACAAAAGCTGGAGCTGCAAGC
Features (pLannotate 1.2.2; 32 found; start..end, strand, type, name):
      5..231     +  promoter       RSV promoter: Rous sarcoma virus enhancer/promoter
    232..412     +  LTR            5' LTR (truncated): truncated 5' long terminal repeat (LTR) from HIV-1
    459..584     +  misc_feature   HIV-1 Ψ: packaging signal of human immunodeficiency virus type 1
    568..931     +  CDS            HIV-1 gag (fragment): gag protein from human immunodeficiency virus 1; gag
   1077..1310    +  misc_feature   RRE: The Rev response element (RRE) of HIV-1 allows for Rev-dependent mRNA export from the nucleus to the cytoplasm.
   1687..1713    +  CDS            Rev (fragment): human immunodeficiency virus 1 (HIV-1) Rev protein; rev; enhances nuclear export of unspliced and incompletely spliced viral mRNAs
   1720..1743    +  promoter       SV40 promoter (fragment): SV40 early promoter
   1744..1815    +  promoter       SV40 promoter (fragment): SV40 enhancer and early promoter
   1839..1974    +  rep_origin     SV40 ori: SV40 origin of replication
   2020..2616    +  CDS            PuroR (fragment): puromycin N-acetyltransferase; pac from Streptomyces; confers resistance to puromycin
   2665..2782    +  misc_feature   cPPT/CTS: central polypurine tract and central termination sequence of HIV-1
   2847..2913    +  CDS            small t antigen (fragment): SV40 (simian virus 40) small t antigen
   2920..4098    +  promoter       EF-1α promoter: strong constitutive promoter for human elongation factor EF-1α
   4115..6016    +  CDS            CCNT2 (fragment): CCNT2_HUMAN - Experimental evidence at protein level: Swiss-Prot protein existence level 1. (Microbial infection) Promotes transcriptional activation of early and late herpes simplex virus 1/HHV-1 promoters. From Homo sapiens (Human).
   6036..6104    +  CDS            CCNT2 (fragment): CCNT2_HUMAN - Experimental evidence at protein level: Swiss-Prot protein existence level 1. (Microbial infection) Promotes transcriptional activation of early and late herpes simplex virus 1/HHV-1 promoters. From Homo sapiens (Human).
   6119..6172    +  promoter       U6 promoter (fragment): RNA polymerase III promoter for human U6 snRNA
   6214..6802    +  misc_feature   WPRE: woodchuck hepatitis virus posttranscriptional regulatory element
   6853..6872    +  misc_feature   cPPT/CTS (fragment): central polypurine tract and central termination sequence of HIV-1
   6874..7107    +  LTR            3' LTR (ΔU3): self-inactivating 3' long terminal repeat (LTR) from HIV-1
   7185..7306    +  polyA_signal   SV40 poly(A) signal: SV40 polyadenylation signal
   7346..7481    +  rep_origin     SV40 ori: SV40 origin of replication
   7502..7520    -  promoter       T7 promoter: promoter for bacteriophage T7 RNA polymerase
   7528..7683    +  CDS            lacZα (fragment): LacZα fragment of β-galactosidase; lacZ fragment
   7688..8116    +  rep_origin     f1 ori (sequence partly withheld): f1 bacteriophage origin of replication; arrow indicates direction of (+) strand synthesis
   8169..8273    +  promoter       AmpR promoter: bla
   8274..9134    +  CDS            AmpR: β-lactamase; bla; confers resistance to ampicillin, carbenicillin, and related antibiotics
   9305..9893    +  rep_origin     ori: high-copy-number ColE1/pMB1/pBR322/pUC origin of replication
  10076..10168   +  CDS            lacI (fragment): lac repressor; lacI; The lac repressor binds to the lac operator to inhibit transcription in E. coli. This inhibition can be relieved by adding lactose or isopropyl-β-D-thiogalactopyranoside (IPTG).
  10181..10202   +  protein_bind   CAP binding site: CAP binding activates transcription in the presence of cAMP. E. coli catabolite activator protein
  10217..10247   +  promoter       lac promoter: promoter for the E. coli lac operon
  10255..10271   +  protein_bind   lac operator: The lac repressor binds to the lac operator to inhibit transcription in E. coli. This inhibition can be relieved by adding lactose or isopropyl-β-D-thiogalactopyranoside (IPTG). lac repressor encoded by lacI
  10316..10334   +  promoter       T3 promoter: promoter for bacteriophage T3 RNA polymerase
