[The description below was written by a language model from this plasmid's Addgene catalogue record and pLannotate feature annotations shown in this document.]
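Description:
TFORF1877 is a third-generation-style, self-inactivating lentiviral expression plasmid built on the pLX_TRC317 backbone, carrying the human CCNT2 (cyclin T2, also called CYCT2) open reading frame as one member of a barcoded transcription factor ORF collection. It is propagated in E. coli through a high-copy ColE1/pUC-type origin with ampicillin selection (AmpR under its own bla promoter). The backbone also carries an f1 origin and remnants of a lac/lacZα cloning region flanked by T7 and T3 promoters. The depositor notes that the plasmid can recombine during propagation, as is common for constructs with repeated LTRs.

The viral genome is transcribed in packaging cells from an RSV promoter fused to a truncated HIV-1 5' LTR. This is followed by the Ψ packaging signal with a partial gag sequence, the Rev response element for Rev-dependent nuclear export, and a cPPT/CTS element. It ends in a ΔU3 3' LTR, which inactivates LTR promoter activity after integration, and a downstream SV40 polyadenylation signal. Within the genome, an SV40 early promoter/origin drives the puromycin N-acetyltransferase gene for selecting transduced mammalian cells. A separate EF-1α promoter drives constitutive expression of CCNT2, which the annotation detects as two adjacent matching segments. A WPRE downstream of the ORF enhances transcript stability and expression.

According to the record, each ORF in the collection is paired with a unique 24-bp barcode, although the barcode is not annotated in the feature table. The barcode allows the overexpressed factor to be identified by sequencing in pooled overexpression screens, such as those for directed differentiation.
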