Addgene plasmid #143164: TFORF1877
Purpose: Lentiviral vector for overexpressing transcription factor ORFs with unique 24-bp barcodes. Barcodes facilitate identification of transcription factors in pooled screens.
Depositing lab: Feng Zhang. Depositing organization: Broad Institute. Publication: A transcription factor atlas of directed differentiation. Joung J, Ma S, Tay T, Geiger-Schuller KR, Kirchgatterer PC, Verdine VK, Guo B, Arias-Garcia MA, Allen WE, Singh A, Kuksenko O, Abudayyeh OO, Gootenberg JS, Fu Z, Macrae RK, Buenrostro JD, Regev A, Zhang F. Cell. 2023 Jan 5;186(1):209-229.e26. doi: 10.1016/j.cell.2022.11.026. PubMed 36608654.
Backbone
  Vector backbone: pLX_TRC317
  Backbone manufacturer: Broad Institute Genetic Perturbation Platform
  Backbone size w/o insert (bp): 8264
  Vector type: Mammalian Expression, Lentiviral
  Selectable markers: Puromycin
Growth in bacteria
  Bacterial resistance: Ampicillin, 100 μg/mL
  Growth temperature: 30°C
  Growth strain: NEB Stable
  Copy number: High Copy
Gene/Insert
  Gene/Insert name: CCNT2
  Species: H. sapiens (human)
  Insert size (bp): 2093
  Entrez Gene: CCNT2 (a.k.a. CYCT2)
  Promoter: EF1a
  Cloning method: Unknown
  Sequencing primers: 5′ GGGTGGAGACTGAAGTTAGGCCAG; 3′ CACATAGCGTAAAAGGAGCAACATAG
Terms and licenses: Academic/Nonprofit Terms; Industry Terms: Not Available to Industry
Depositor comments: NM_001241,ENST00000295238 . The transcription factor ORF portion of this plasmid was synthesized by Genewiz. Please test multiple small colonies in case of plasmid recombination. To make this collection available in a timely manner, a portion of this collection was not fully sequenced by Addgene. If an Addgene verified full plasmid sequence is not available, please contact us prior to placing an order to request the full sequence.
How to cite: TFORF1877 was a gift from Feng Zhang (Addgene plasmid # 143164 ; http://n2t.net/addgene:143164 ; RRID:Addgene_143164)
