>Addgene plasmid #143164 | TFORF1877 | depositor partial sequence | sequence record 281630 | Insert
ACCGCCACCATGGCGTCGGGCCGTGGAGCTTCTTCTCGCTGGTTCTTTACTCGGGAACAGCTGGAGAACA
CGCCGAGCCGCCGCTGCGGAGTGGAGGCGGATAAAGAGCTCTCGTGCCGCCAGCAGGCGGCCAACCTCAT
CCAGGAGATGGGACAGCGTCTCAATGTCTCTCAGCTTACAATAAACACTGCGATTGTTTATATGCACAGG
TTTTATATGCACCATTCTTTCACCAAATTCAACAAAAATATAATATCGTCTACTGCATTATTTTTGGCTG
CAAAAGTGGAAGAACAGGCTCGAAAACTTGAACATGTTATCAAAGTAGCACATGCTTGTCTTCATCCTCT
AGAGCCACTGCTGGATACTAAATGTGATGCTTACCTTCAACAGACTCAAGAACTGGTTATACTTGAAACC
ATAATGCTACAAACTCTAGGTTTTGAGATCACCATTGAACACCCACACACAGATGTGGTGAAATGTACCC
AGTTAGTAAGAGCAAGCAAGGATTTGGCACAGACATCCTATTTCATGGCTACCAACAGTCTGCATCTTAC
AACCTTCTGTCTTCAGTACAAACCAACAGTGATAGCATGTGTATGCATTCATTTGGCTTGCAAATGGTCC
AATTGGGAGATCCCTGTATCAACTGATGGAAAGCATTGGTGGGAATATGTGGATCCTACAGTTACTCTAG
AATTATTAGATGAGCTAACACATGAGTTTCTACAAATATTGGAGAAAACGCCTAATAGGTTGAAGAAGAT
TCGAAACTGGAGGGCTAATCAGGCAGCTAGGAAACCAAAAGTAGATGGACAGGTATCAGAGACACCACTT
CTTGGTTCATCTTTGGTCCAGAATTCCATTTTAGTAGATAGTGTCACTGGTGTGCCTACAAACCCAAGTT
TTCAGAAACCATCTACATCAGCATTCCCTGCGCCAGTACCTCTAAATTCAGGAAATATTTCTGTTCAAGA
CAGCCATACATCTGATAATTTGTCAATGCTAGCAACAGGAATGCCAAGTACTTCATACGGTTTATCATCA
CACCAGGAATGGCCTCAACATCAAGACTCAGCAAGGACAGAACAGCTATATTCACAGAAACAGGAGACAT
CTTTGTCTGGTAGCCAGTACAACATCAACTTCCAGCAGGGACCTTCTATATCACTGCATTCAGGATTACA
TCACAGACCTGACAAAATTTCAGATCATTCTTCTGTTAAGCAAGAATATACTCATAAAGCAGGGAGCAGT
AAACACCATGGGCCAATTTCCACTACTCCAGGAATAATTCCTCAGAAAATGTCTTTAGATAAATATAGAG
AAAAGCGTAAACTAGAAACTCTTGATCTCGATGTAAGGGATCATTATATAGCTGCCCAGGTAGAACAGCA
GCACAAACAAGGGCAGTCACAGGCAGCCAGCAGCAGTTCTGTTACTTCTCCCATTAAAATGAAAATACCT
ATCGCAAATACTGAAAAATACATGGCAGACAAAAAGGAAAAGAGTGGGTCACTGAAATTACGGATTCCAA
TACCACCCACTGATAAAAGCGCCAGTAAAGAAGAACTGAAAATGAAAATAAAAGTTTCTTCTTCAGAAAG
ACACAGCTCTTCTGATGAAGGCAGTGGGAAGAGCAAACATTCAAGCCCACATATTAGCAGAGACCATAAG
GAGAAGCACAAGGAGCATCCTTCAAGCCGCCACCACACCAGCAGCCACAAGCATTCCCACTCGCATAGTG
GCAGCAGCAGCGGTGGCAGTAAACACAGTGCCGACGGAATACCACCCACTGTTCTGAGGAGTCCTGTTGG
CCTGAGCAGTGATGGCATTTCCTCTAGCTCCAGCTCTTCAAGGAAGAGGCTGCATGTCAATGATGCATCT
CACAACCACCACTCCAAAATGAGCAAAAGTTCCAAAAGTTCAGGTGGGCTACGGACATCTCAGCACCCTC
GTGAAACTGGACAAGAAGCCAGTGGAGACCAACGGTCCTAGTAATGAACTAGTCCGTAACTTGAAAGTAT
TTCGATTTCTTGGCTTTATATATCTTGTGGAAAGGACGATCTGTAATTACCCTGCTAAGTAGC
