>Addgene plasmid #143164 | TFORF1877 | depositor partial sequence | sequence record 281631 | Barcode
TCTGTAATTACCCTGCTAAGTAGC
